Addgene plasmid #42360: PHPT1A
Purpose: Bacterial expression for structure determination; may not be full ORF
Depositing lab: Nicola Burgess-Brown. Depositing organization: University of Oxford.
Backbone
  Vector backbone: pNIC28-Bsa4
  Backbone manufacturer: SGC
  Vector type: Bacterial Expression
Growth in bacteria
  Bacterial resistance: Kanamycin, 50 μg/mL
  Growth temperature: 37°C
  Growth strain: Mach1 ;
  Copy number: High Copy
Gene/Insert
  Gene/Insert name: PHPT1A (alt names: PHPT1; gi|19353100; PDB:2HW4)
  Species: H. sapiens (human)
  Insert size (bp): 463
  Mutation: See Comments
  GenBank ID: PHPT1 gi|19353100
  Entrez Gene: PHPT1 (a.k.a. CGI-202, HEL-S-132P, HSPC141, PHP, PHP14)
  Tag / fusion protein: His6-TEV (N terminal on insert)
  Cloning method: Ligation Independent Cloning
  Sequencing primers: 5′ T7; 3′ T7-term
Terms and licenses: Academic/Nonprofit Terms; Industry Terms: Not Available to Industry
Depositor comments: http://www.thesgc.org/structures/2HW4/ Use BL21(DE3)-R3-pRARE2 strain for expression.
How to cite: PHPT1A was a gift from Nicola Burgess-Brown (Addgene plasmid # 42360 ; http://n2t.net/addgene:42360 ; RRID:Addgene_42360)
