[The description below was written by a language model from this plasmid's Addgene catalogue record.]
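Description:
PHPT1A is a bacterial expression plasmid built on the pNIC28-Bsa4 backbone from the Structural Genomics Consortium, made to produce recombinant human protein in E. coli for structure determination. It is maintained as a high-copy plasmid under kanamycin selection. The record does not list the origin of replication or the promoter. However, the sequencing primers are T7 and T7-term, and the depositor recommends a DE3-type host carrying a rare-codon supplement plasmid. Both details point to a T7 promoter/terminator cassette that depends on host-supplied T7 RNA polymerase.

The insert is a 463 bp fragment of human PHPT1 (phosphohistidine phosphatase 1, also known as PHP14), introduced by ligation-independent cloning. The stated purpose warns that the construct may not encode the full open reading frame, as is common for constructs whose boundaries were chosen to favour crystallisation. The mutation field only points to the depositor comments, which give no specific sequence changes, so any differences from the reference sequence are not defined in the record. The protein carries an N-terminal hexahistidine tag followed by a TEV protease recognition site. This allows capture by immobilised metal affinity chromatography and later removal of the tag by TEV cleavage, leaving a near-native protein.

The alternative names and comments link the construct to a deposited crystal structure of PHPT1. Its main use is therefore to reproduce the protein preparation behind that structure, or to supply purified PHPT1 for further structural, biophysical or enzymatic studies. No feature table was provided, so element positions and other backbone features cannot be described from this record.
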