>Addgene plasmid #42360 | PHPT1A | depositor partial sequence | sequence record 57193 | PHPT1A sequence 463 bps
CATATGCACCATCATCATCATCATTCTTCTGGTGTAGATCTGGGTACCGAGAACCTGTACTTCCAATCCA
TGGACCTCGCTCTCATTCCTGATGTGGACATCGACTCCGACGGCGTCTTCAAGTATGTGCTGATCCGAGT
CCACTCGGCTCCCCGCTCCGGGGCTCCGGCTGCAGAGAGCAAGGAGATCGTGCGCGGCTACAAGTGGGCT
GAGTACCATGCGGACATCTACGACAAAGTGTCGGGCGACATGCAGAAGCAAGGCTGCGACTGTGAGTGTC
TGGGCGGCGGGCGCATCTCCCACCAGAGTCAGGACAAGAAGATTCACGTGTACGGCTATTCCATGGCCTA
TGGTCCTGCCCAGCACGCCATTTCAACTGAGAAAATCAAAGCCAAGTACCCCGACTACGAGGTCACCTGG
GCTAACGACGGCTACTGACAGTAAAGGTGGATACGGATCCGAA
