>Addgene plasmid #42360 | PHPT1A | addgene partial sequence | sequence record 59385 | T7 5'-TAATACGACTCACTATAGGG-3'
CCCTCTAGAAATAATTTTGTTTAACTTTAAGAAGGAGATATACATATGCACCATCATCATCATCATTCTT
CTGGTGTAGATCTGGGTACCGAGAACCTGTACTTCCAATCCATGGACCTCGCTCTCATTCCTGATGTGGA
CATCGACTCCGACGGCGTCTTCAAGTATGTGCTGATCCGAGTCCACTCGGCTCCCCGCTCCGGGGCTCCG
GCTGCAGAGAGCAAGGAGATCGTGCGCGGCTACAAGTGGGCTGAGTACCATGCGGACATCTACGACAAAG
TGTCGGGCGACATGCAGAAGCAAGGCTGCGACTGTGAGTGTCTGGGCGGCGGGCGCATCTCCCACCAGAG
TCAGGACAAGAAGATTCACGTGTACGGCTATTCCATGGCCTATGGTCCTGCCCAGCACGCCATTTCAACT
GAGAAAATCAAAGCCAAGTACCCCGACTACGAGGTCACCTGGGCTAACGACGGCTACTGACAGTAAAGGT
GGATACGGATCCGAATTCGAGCTCCGTCGACAAGCTTGCGGCCGCACTCGAGCACCACCACCACCACCAC
TGAGATCCGGCTGCTAACAAAGCCCGAAAGGAAGCTGAGTTGGCTGCTGCCACCGCTGAGCAATAACTAG
CATAACCCCTTGGGGCCTCTAAACGGGTCTTGAGGGGTTTTTTGCTGAAAGGAGGAACTATATCCGGATT
GGCGAATGGG
[108 nt withheld, positions 711-818]
TCCTTTCTCGCCACGTTC
[83 nt withheld, positions 837-919]
CTTGATTA
[45 nt withheld, positions 928-972]
